Addgene plasmid #116554: pHAGE-PIK3CB-E470K
Purpose: Lentiviral expression of PIK3CB E470K
Depositing lab: Gordon Mills & Kenneth Scott. Depositing organization: Baylor College of Medicine. Publication: Systematic Functional Annotation of Somatic Mutations in Cancer. Ng PK, Li J, Jeong KJ, Shao S, Chen H, Tsang YH, Sengupta S, Wang Z, Bhavana VH, Tran R, Soewito S, Minussi DC, Moreno D, Kong K, Dogruluk T, Lu H, Gao J, Tokheim C, Zhou DC, Johnson AM, Zeng J, Ip CKM, Ju Z, Wester M, Yu S, Li Y, Vellano CP, Schultz N, Karchin R, Ding L, Lu Y, Cheung LWT, Chen K, Shaw KR, Meric-Bernstam F, Scott KL, Yi S, Sahni N, Liang H, Mills GB. Cancer Cell. 2018 Mar 12;33(3):450-462.e10. doi: 10.1016/j.ccell.2018.01.021. PubMed 29533785.
Backbone
  Vector backbone: pHAGE
  Vector type: Lentiviral
Growth in bacteria
  Bacterial resistance: Ampicillin, 100 μg/mL
  Growth temperature: 37°C
  Growth strain: Stbl3
  Copy number: High Copy
Gene/Insert
  Gene/Insert name: PIK3CB
  Species: H. sapiens (human)
  Mutation: E470K
  Entrez Gene: PIK3CB (a.k.a. P110BETA, PI3K, PI3KBETA, PIK3C1)
  Cloning method: Gateway Cloning
Terms and licenses: Academic/Nonprofit Terms; Industry Terms: Not Available to Industry
How to cite: pHAGE-PIK3CB-E470K was a gift from Gordon Mills & Kenneth Scott (Addgene plasmid # 116554 ; http://n2t.net/addgene:116554 ; RRID:Addgene_116554)
