[The description below was written by a language model from this plasmid's Addgene catalogue record and pLannotate feature annotations shown in this document.]
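Description:
pHAGE-PIK3CB-E470K is an HIV-1-derived lentiviral expression plasmid of about 11.7 kb, built on the pHAGE backbone, that carries human PIK3CB (the p110β catalytic subunit of class I phosphoinositide 3-kinase) with the E470K substitution. It is propagated in E. coli through a high-copy ColE1/pUC-type origin and selected with ampicillin via the bla gene. The backbone also retains small lac-region and SV40 remnants that have no evident role in the payload.

The transfer cassette is flanked by a truncated 5' LTR and a U3-deleted, self-inactivating 3' LTR. It contains the Ψ packaging signal with a short gag fragment, the Rev response element for Rev-dependent export of the genomic RNA, and the cPPT/CTS, which aids transduction. Internally, the human EF-1α promoter drives the PIK3CB open reading frame, which sits between attB1 and attB2 sites left by Gateway recombination. Downstream lie short T3 and T7 promoter sequences, an attB4 fragment and a V5 epitope tag. The feature table alone does not show whether the V5 tag is translated in frame with the kinase. An EMCV IRES then allows puromycin N-acetyltransferase to be translated from the same transcript, so transduced mammalian cells can be selected with puromycin. A WPRE before the 3' LTR enhances transcript expression.

The stated purpose is lentiviral expression of the PIK3CB E470K variant. The associated publication concerns systematic functional annotation of somatic cancer mutations, which suggests the construct is used to test the mutant's effects in cell-based assays. Virus production requires packaging and envelope functions supplied in trans.
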