Features (pLannotate 1.2.2; 30 found; start..end, strand, type, name):
    377..634     +  LTR            5' LTR (truncated): truncated 5' long terminal repeat (LTR) from HIV-1
    681..806     +  misc_feature   HIV-1 Ψ: packaging signal of human immunodeficiency virus type 1
    790..1128    +  CDS            HIV-1 gag (fragment): gag protein from human immunodeficiency virus 1; gag
   1303..1536    +  misc_feature   RRE: The Rev response element (RRE) of HIV-1 allows for Rev-dependent mRNA export from the nucleus to the cytoplasm.
   1913..2013    +  CDS            Rev (fragment): human immunodeficiency virus 1 (HIV-1) Rev protein; rev; enhances nuclear export of unspliced and incompletely spliced viral mRNAs
   2058..2175    +  misc_feature   cPPT/CTS: central polypurine tract and central termination sequence of HIV-1
   2223..3401    +  promoter       EF-1α promoter: strong constitutive promoter for human elongation factor EF-1α
   3422..3442    +  protein_bind   attB1: mutant version of attB; core recombination site for the Gateway® BP reaction BP Clonase™
   3448..6657    +  CDS            PIK3CB: PK3CB_HUMAN - Also known as PIK3C1. Experimental evidence at protein level: Swiss-Prot protein existence level 1. Phosphoinositide-3-kinase (PI3K) phosphorylates phosphatidylinositol derivatives at position 3 of the inositol ring to produce 3-phosphoinositides (PubMed:15135396). Uses ATP and PtdIns(4,5)P2 (phosphatidylinositol 4,5-bisphosphate) to generate phosphatidylinositol 3,4,5-trisphosphate (PIP3) (PubMed:15135396). PIP3 plays a key role by recruiting PH domain-containing proteins to the membrane, including AKT1 and PDPK1, activating signaling cascades involved in cell growth, survival,
   6662..6686    -  protein_bind   attB2: mutant version of attB; recombination site for the Gateway® BP reaction BP Clonase™
   6694..6712    +  promoter       T3 promoter: promoter for bacteriophage T3 RNA polymerase
   6738..6756    -  promoter       T7 promoter: promoter for bacteriophage T7 RNA polymerase
   6762..6780    -  protein_bind   attB4 (fragment): mutant version of attB; core recombination site for the Gateway® BP reaction BP Clonase™
   6836..6877    +  CDS            V5 tag: epitope tag from simian virus 5
   7003..7465    +  misc_feature   IRES: internal ribosome entry site (IRES) of the encephalomyocarditis virus (EMCV)
   7479..8076    +  CDS            PuroR (fragment): puromycin N-acetyltransferase; pac from Streptomyces; confers resistance to puromycin
   8092..8680    +  misc_feature   WPRE: woodchuck hepatitis virus posttranscriptional regulatory element
   8688..8753    +  CDS            nef (fragment): NEF_HV1Z2 - Experimental evidence at protein level: Swiss-Prot protein existence level 1. Extracellular Nef protein targets CD4(+) T-lymphocytes for apoptosis by interacting with CXCR4 surface receptors. From Human immunodeficiency virus type 1 group M subtype D (isolate Z2/CDC-Z34) (HIV-1).
   8755..8988    +  LTR            3' LTR (ΔU3): self-inactivating 3' long terminal repeat (LTR) from HIV-1
   9193..9297    +  promoter       AmpR promoter: bla
   9298..10158   +  CDS            AmpR: β-lactamase; bla; confers resistance to ampicillin, carbenicillin, and related antibiotics
  10329..10917   +  rep_origin     ori: high-copy-number ColE1/pMB1/pBR322/pUC origin of replication
  11100..11154   +  CDS            lacI (fragment): lac repressor; lacI; The lac repressor binds to the lac operator to inhibit transcription in E. coli. This inhibition can be relieved by adding lactose or isopropyl-β-D-thiogalactopyranoside (IPTG).
  11160..11253   +  rep_origin     SV40 ori (fragment): SV40 origin of replication
  11278..11315   +  CDS            lacI (fragment): lac repressor; lacI; The lac repressor binds to the lac operator to inhibit transcription in E. coli. This inhibition can be relieved by adding lactose or isopropyl-β-D-thiogalactopyranoside (IPTG).
  11328..11349   +  protein_bind   CAP binding site: CAP binding activates transcription in the presence of cAMP. E. coli catabolite activator protein
  11364..11394   +  promoter       lac promoter: promoter for the E. coli lac operon
  11398..11420   +  protein_bind   lac operator (fragment): The lac repressor binds to the lac operator to inhibit transcription in E. coli. This inhibition can be relieved by adding lactose or isopropyl-β-D-thiogalactopyranoside (IPTG). lac repressor encoded by lacI
  11452..11535   +  polyA_signal   SV40 poly(A) signal (fragment): SV40 polyadenylation signal
  11702..329     +  CDS            nef (fragment) (across the origin): NEF_HV1BR - Experimental evidence at protein level: Swiss-Prot protein existence level 1. Extracellular Nef protein targets CD4(+) T-lymphocytes for apoptosis by interacting with CXCR4 surface receptors (PubMed:14990729). From Human immunodeficiency virus type 1 group M subtype B (isolate BRU/LAI) (HIV-1).
>Addgene plasmid #116554 | pHAGE-PIK3CB-E470K | addgene full sequence | sequence record 243095 | Addgene NGS Result
TGGAAGGGCTAATTCACTCCCAAAGAAGACAAGATATCCTTGATCTGTGGATCTACCACACACAAGGCTA
CTTCCCTGATTAGCAGAACTACACACCAGGGCCAGGGGTCAGATATCCACTGACCTTTGGATGGTGCTAC
AAGCTAGTACCAGTTGAGCCAGATAAGGTAGAAGAGGCCAATAAAGGAGAGAACACCAGCTTGTTACACC
CTGTGAGCCTGCATGGGATGGATGACCCGGAGAGAGAAGTGTTAGAGTGGAGGTTTGACAGCCGCCTAGC
ATTTCATCACGTGGCCCGAGAGCTGCATCCGGAGTACTTCAAGAACTGCTGATATCGAGCTTGCTACAAG
GGACTTTCCGCTGGGGACTTTCCAGGGAGGCGTGGCCTGGGCGGGACTGGGGAGTGGCGAGCCCTCAGAT
CCTGCATATAAGCAGCTGCTTTTTGCCTGTACTGGGTCTCTCTGGTTAGACCAGATCTGAGCCTGGGAGC
TCTCTGGCTAACTAGGGAACCCACTGCTTAAGCCTCAATAAAGCTTGCCTTGAGTGCTTCAAGTAGTGTG
TGCCCGTCTGTTGTGTGACTCTGGTAACTAGAGATCCCTCAGACCCTTTTAGTCAGTGTGGAAAATCTCT
AGCAGTGGCGCCCGAACAGGGACTTGAAAGCGAAAGGGAAACCAGAGGAGCTCTCTCGACGCAGGACTCG
GCTTGCTGAAGCGCGCACGGCAAGAGGCGAGGGGCGGCGACTGGTGAGTACGCCAAAAATTTTGACTAGC
GGAGGCTAGAAGGAGAGAGATGGGTGCGAGAGCGTCAGTATTAAGCGGGGGAGAATTAGATCGCGATGGG
AAAAAATTCGGTTAAGGCCAGGGGGAAAGAAAAAATATAAATTAAAACATATAGTATGGGCAAGCAGGGA
GCTAGAACGATTCGCAGTTAATCCTGGCCTGTTAGAAACATCAGAAGGCTGTAGACAAATACTGGGACAG
CTACAACCATCCCTTCAGACAGGATCAGAAGAACTTAGATCATTATATAATACAGTAGCAACCCTCTATT
GTGTGCATCAAAGGATAGAGATAAAAGACACCAAGGAAGCTTTAGACAAGATAGAGGAAGAGCAAAACAA
AAGTAAGACCACCGCACAGCAAGCGGCCGGCCGCTGATCTTCAGACCTGGAGGAGGAGATATGAGGGACA
ATTGGAGAAGTGAATTATATAAATATAAAGTAGTAAAAATTGAACCATTAGGAGTAGCACCCACCAAGGC
AAAGAGAAGAGTGGTGCAGAGAGAAAAAAGAGCAGTGGGAATAGGAGCTTTGTTCCTTGGGTTCTTGGGA
GCAGCAGGAAGCACTATGGGCGCAGCGTCAATGACGCTGACGGTACAGGCCAGACAATTATTGTCTGGTA
TAGTGCAGCAGCAGAACAATTTGCTGAGGGCTATTGAGGCGCAACAGCATCTGTTGCAACTCACAGTCTG
GGGCATCAAGCAGCTCCAGGCAAGAATCCTGGCTGTGGAAAGATACCTAAAGGATCAACAGCTCCTGGGG
ATTTGGGGTTGCTCTGGAAAACTCATTTGCACCACTGCTGTGCCTTGGAATGCTAGTTGGAGTAATAAAT
CTCTGGAACAGATTTGGAATCACACGACCTGGATGGAGTGGGACAGAGAAATTAACAATTACACAAGCTT
AATACACTCCTTAATTGAAGAATCGCAAAACCAGCAAGAAAAGAATGAACAAGAATTATTGGAATTAGAT
AAATGGGCAAGTTTGTGGAATTGGTTTAACATAACAAATTGGCTGTGGTATATAAAATTATTCATAATGA
TAGTAGGAGGCTTGGTAGGTTTAAGAATAGTTTTTGCTGTACTTTCTATAGTGAATAGAGTTAGGCAGGG
ATATTCACCATTATCGTTTCAGACCCACCTCCCAACCCCGAGGGGACCCGACAGGCCCGAAGGAATAGAA
GAAGAAGGTGGAGAGAGAGACAGAGACAGATCCATTCGATTAGTGAACGGATCTCGACGGTATCGCCGAA
TTCACAAATGGCAGTATTCATCCACAATTTTAAAAGAAAAGGGGGGATTGGGGGGTACAGTGCAGGGGAA
AGAATAGTAGACATAATAGCAACAGACATACAAACTAAAGAATTACAAAAACAAATTACAAAAATTCAAA
ATTTTCGGGTTTATTACAGGGACAGCAGAGATCCAGTTTGGACTAGTCGTGAGGCTCCGGTGCCCGTCAG
TGGGCAGAGCGCACATCGCCCACAGTCCCCGAGAAGTTGGGGGGAGGGGTCGGCAATTGAACCGGTGCCT
AGAGAAGGTGGCGCGGGGTAAACTGGGAAAGTGATGTCGTGTACTGGCTCCGCCTTTTTCCCGAGGGTGG
GGGAGAACCGTATATAAGTGCAGTAGTCGCCGTGAACGTTCTTTTTCGCAACGGGTTTGCCGCCAGAACA
CAGGTAAGTGCCGTGTGTGGTTCCCGCGGGCCTGGCCTCTTTACGGGTTATGGCCCTTGCGTGCCTTGAA
TTACTTCCACCTGGCTGCAGTACGTGATTCTTGATCCCGAGCTTCGGGTTGGAAGTGGGTGGGAGAGTTC
GAGGCCTTGCGCTTAAGGAGCCCCTTCGCCTCGTGCTTGAGTTGAGGCCTGGCCTGGGCGCTGGGGCCGC
CGCGTGCGAATCTGGTGGCACCTTCGCGCCTGTCTCGCTGCTTTCGATAAGTCTCTAGCCATTTAAAATT
TTTGATGACCTGCTGCGACGCTTTTTTTCTGGCAAGATAGTCTTGTAAATGCGGGCCAAGATCTGCACAC
TGGTATTTCGGTTTTTGGGGCCGCGGGCGGCGACGGGGCCCGTGCGTCCCAGCGCACATGTTCGGCGAGG
CGGGGCCTGCGAGCGCGGCCACCGAGAATCGGACGGGGGTAGTCTCAAGCTGGCCGGCCTGCTCTGGTGC
CTGGCCTCGCGCCGCCGTGTATCGCCCCGCCCTGGGCGGCAAGGCTGGCCCGGTCGGCACCAGTTGCGTG
AGCGGAAAGATGGCCGCTTCCCGGCCCTGCTGCAGGGAGCTCAAAATGGAGGACGCGGCGCTCGGGAGAG
CGGGCGGGTGAGTCACCCACACAAAGGAAAAGGGCCTTTCCGTCCTCAGCCGTCGCTTCATGTGACTCCA
CGGAGTACCGGGCGCCGTCCAGGCACCTCGATTAGTTCTCGAGCTTTTGGAGTACGTCGTCTTTAGGTTG
GGGGGAGGGGTTTTATGCGATGGAGTTTCCCCACACTGAGTGGGTGGAGACTGAAGTTAGGCCAGCTTGG
CACTTGATGTAATTCTCCTTGGAATTTGCCCTTTTTGAGTTTGGATCTTGGTTCATTCTCAAGCCTCAGA
CAGTGGTTCAAAGTTTTTTTCTTCCATTTCAGGTGTCGTGAAGCGGCCCTGCAGATATCAACAAGTTTGT
ACAAAAAAGCAGGCACCATGTGCTTCAGTTTCATAATGCCTCCTGCTATGGCAGACATCCTTGACATCTG
GGCGGTGGATTCACAGATAGCATCTGATGGCTCCATACCTGTGGATTTCCTTTTGCCCACTGGGATTTAT
ATCCAGTTGGAGGTACCTCGGGAAGCTACCATTTCTTATATTAAGCAGATGTTATGGAAGCAAGTTCACA
ATTACCCAATGTTCAACCTCCTTATGGATATTGACTCCTATATGTTTGCATGTGTGAATCAGACTGCTGT
ATATGAGGAGCTTGAAGATGAAACACGAAGACTCTGTGATGTCAGACCTTTTCTTCCAGTTCTCAAATTA
GTGACAAGAAGTTGTGACCCAGGGGAAAAATTAGACTCAAAAATTGGAGTCCTTATAGGAAAAGGTCTGC
ATGAATTTGATTCCTTGAAGGATCCTGAAGTAAATGAATTTCGAAGAAAAATGCGCAAATTCAGCGAGGA
AAAAATCCTGTCACTTGTGGGATTGTCTTGGATGGACTGGCTAAAACAAACATATCCACCAGAGCATGAA
CCATCCATCCCTGAAAACTTAGAAGATAAACTTTATGGGGGAAAGCTCATCGTAGCTGTTCATTTTGAAA
ACTGCCAGGACGTGTTTAGCTTTCAAGTGTCTCCTAATATGAATCCTATCAAAGTAAATGAATTGGCAAT
CCAAAAACGTTTGACTATTCATGGGAAGGAAGATGAAGTTAGCCCCTATGATTATGTGTTGCAAGTCAGC
GGGAGAGTAGAATATGTTTTTGGTGATCATCCACTAATTCAGTTCCAGTATATCCGGAACTGTGTGATGA
ACAGAGCCCTGCCCCATTTTATACTTGTGGAATGCTGCAAGATCAAGAAAATGTATGAACAAGAAATGAT
TGCCATAGAGGCTGCCATAAATCGAAATTCATCTAATCTTCCTCTTCCATTACCACCAAAGAAAACACGA
ATTATTTCTCATGTTTGGGAAAATAACAACCCTTTCCAAATTGTCTTGGTTAAGGGAAATAAACTTAACA
CAGAGGAAACTGTAAAAGTTCATGTCAGGGCTGGTCTTTTTCATGGTACTGAGCTCCTGTGTAAAACCAT
CGTAAGCTCAGAGGTATCAGGGAAAAATGATCATATTTGGAATGAACCACTGGAATTTGATATTAATATT
TGTGACTTACCAAGAATGGCTCGATTATGTTTTGCTGTTTATGCAGTTTTGGATAAAGTAAAAACGAAGA
AATCAACGAAAACTATTAATCCCTCTAAATATCAGACCATCAGGAAAGCTGGAAAAGTGCATTATCCTGT
AGCGTGGGTAAATACGATGGTTTTTGACTTTAAAGGACAATTGAGAACTGGAGACATAATATTACACAGC
TGGTCTTCATTTCCTGATGAACTCAAAGAAATGTTGAATCCAATGGGAACTGTTCAAACAAATCCATATA
CTGAAAATGCAACAGCTTTGCATGTTAAATTTCCAGAGAATAAAAAACAACCTTATTATTACCCTCCCTT
CGATAAGATTATTGAAAAGGCAGCTGAGATTGCAAGCAGTGATAGTGCTAATGTGTCAAGTCGAGGTGGA
AAAAAGTTTCTTCCTGTATTGAAAGAAATCTTGGACAGGGATCCCTTGTCTCAACTGTGTGAAAATGAAA
TGGATCTTATTTGGACTTTGCGACAAGACTGCCGAGAGATTTTCCCACAATCACTGCCAAAATTACTGCT
GTCAATCAAGTGGAATAAACTTGAGGATGTTGCTCAGCTTCAGGCGCTGCTTCAGATTTGGCCTAAACTG
CCCCCCCGGGAGGCCCTAGAGCTTCTGGATTTCAACTATCCAGACCAGTACGTTCGAGAATATGCTGTAG
GCTGCCTGCGACAGATGAGTGATGAAGAACTTTCTCAATATCTTTTACAACTGGTGCAAGTGTTAAAATA
TGAGCCTTTTCTTGATTGTGCCCTCTCTAGATTCCTATTAGAAAGAGCACTTGGTAATCGGAGGATAGGG
CAGTTTCTATTTTGGCATCTTAGGTCAGAAGTGCACATTCCTGCTGTCTCAGTACAATTTGGTGTCATCC
TTGAAGCATACTGCCGGGGAAGTGTGGGGCACATGAAAGTGCTTTCTAAGCAGGTTGAAGCACTCAATAA
GTTAAAAACTTTAAATAGTTTAATCAAACTGAATGCCGTGAAGTTAAACAGAGCCAAAGGGAAGGAGGCC
ATGCATACCTGTTTAAAACAGAGTGCTTACCGGGAAGCCCTCTCTGACCTGCAGTCACCCCTGAACCCAT
GTGTTATCCTCTCAGAACTCTATGTTGAAAAGTGCAAATACATGGATTCCAAAATGAAGCCTTTGTGGCT
GGTATACAATAACAAGGTATTTGGTGAGGATTCAGTTGGAGTGATTTTTAAAAATGGTGATGATTTACGA
CAGGATATGTTGACACTCCAAATGTTGCGCTTGATGGATTTACTCTGGAAAGAAGCTGGTTTGGATCTTC
GGATGTTGCCTTATGGCTGTTTAGCAACAGGAGATCGCTCTGGCCTCATTGAAGTTGTGAGCACCTCTGA
AACAATTGCTGACATTCAGCTGAACAGTAGCAATGTGGCTGCTGCAGCAGCCTTCAACAAAGATGCCCTT
CTGAACTGGCTTAAAGAATACAACTCTGGGGATGACCTGGACCGAGCCATTGAGGAATTTACACTGTCCT
GTGCTGGCTACTGTGTAGCTTCTTATGTCCTTGGGATTGGTGACAGACATAGTGACAACATCATGGTCAA
AAAAACTGGCCAGCTCTTCCACATTGACTTTGGACATATTCTTGGAAATTTCAAATCTAAGTTTGGCATT
AAAAGGGAGCGAGTGCCTTTTATTCTTACCTATGATTTCATCCATGTCATTCAACAAGGAAAAACAGGAA
ATACAGAAAAGTTTGGCCGGTTCCGCCAGTGTTGTGAGGATGCATATCTGATTTTACGACGGCATGGGAA
TCTCTTCATCACTCTCTTTGCGCTGATGTTGACTGCAGGGCTTCCTGAACTCACATCAGTCAAAGATATA
CAGTATCTTAAGGACTCTCTTGCATTAGGGAAGAGTGAAGAAGAAGCACTCAAACAGTTTAAGCAAAAAT
TTGATGAGGCGCTCAGGGAAAGCTGGACTACTAAAGTGAACTGGATGGCCCACACAGTTCGGAAAGACTA
CAGATCTTAGAACCCAGCTTTCTTGTACAAAGTGGTGATATCCAATTAACCCTCACTAAAGGGTGTAAAT
GTTTGAGATGTATATTCCCTATAGTGAGTCGTATTACCACCCAACTTTTCTATACAAAGTGGTTGATATC
CAGCACAGTGGCGGCCGCTCGAGTCTAGAGGGCCCGCGGTTCGAAGGTAAGCCTATCCCTAACCCTCTCC
TCGGTCTCGATTCTACGCGTACCGGTTAGTAATGAGATCCCTCCCCCCCCCCTAACGTTACTGGCCGAAG
CCGCTTGGAATAAGGCCGGTGTGCGTTTGTCTATATGTTATTTTCCACCATATTGCCGTCTTTTGGCAAT
GTGAGGGCCCGGAAACCTGGCCCTGTCTTCTTGACGAGCATTCCTAGGGGTCTTTCCCCTCTCGCCAAAG
GAATGCAAGGTCTGTTGAATGTCGTGAAGGAAGCAGTTCCTCTGGAAGCTTCTTGAAGACAAACAACGTC
TGTAGCGACCCTTTGCAGGCAGCGGAACCCCCCACCTGGCGACAGGTGCCTCTGCGGCCAAAAGCCACGT
GTATAAGATACACCTGCAAAGGCGGCACAACCCCAGTGCCACGTTGTGAGTTGGATAGTTGTGGAAAGAG
TCAAATGGCTCTCCTCAAGCGTATTCAACAAGGGGCTGAAGGATGCCCAGAAGGTACCCCATTGTATGGG
ATCTGATCTGGGGCCTCGGTGCACATGCTTTACATGTGTTTAGTCGAGGTTAAAAAAACGTCTAGGCCCC
CCGAACCACGGGGACGTGGTTTTCCTTTGAAAAACACGATGATAATATGGCCACACATATGACCGAGTAC
AAGCCCACGGTGCGCCTCGCCACCCGCGACGACGTCCCCAGGGCCGTACGCACCCTCGCCGCCGCGTTCG
CCGACTACCCCGCCACGCGCCACACCGTCGATCCGGACCGCCACATCGAGCGGGTCACCGAGCTGCAAGA
ACTCTTCCTCACGCGCGTCGGGCTCGACATCGGCAAGGTGTGGGTCGCGGACGACGGCGCCGCGGTGGCG
GTCTGGACCACGCCGGAGAGCGTCGAAGCGGGGGCGGTGTTCGCCGAGATCGGCCCGCGCATGGCCGAGT
TGAGCGGTTCCCGGCTGGCCGCGCAGCAACAGATGGAAGGCCTCCTGGCGCCGCACCGGCCCAAGGAGCC
CGCGTGGTTCCTGGCCACCGTCGGCGTCTCGCCCGACCACCAGGGCAAGGGTCTGGGCAGCGCCGTCGTG
CTCCCCGGAGTGGAGGCGGCCGAGCGCGCCGGGGTGCCCGCCTTCCTGGAGACCTCCGCGCCCCGCAACC
TCCCCTTCTACGAGCGGCTCGGCTTCACCGTCACCGCCGACGTCGAGGTGCCCGAAGGACCGCGCACCTG
GTGCATGACCCGCAAGCCCGGTGCCTAAATCGATAGATCCTAATCAACCTCTGGATTACAAAATTTGTGA
AAGATTGACTGGTATTCTTAACTATGTTGCTCCTTTTACGCTATGTGGATACGCTGCTTTAATGCCTTTG
TATCATGCTATTGCTTCCCGTATGGCTTTCATTTTCTCCTCCTTGTATAAATCCTGGTTGCTGTCTCTTT
ATGAGGAGTTGTGGCCCGTTGTCAGGCAACGTGGCGTGGTGTGCACTGTGTTTGCTGACGCAACCCCCAC
TGGTTGGGGCATTGCCACCACCTGTCAGCTCCTTTCCGGGACTTTCGCTTTCCCCCTCCCTATTGCCACG
GCGGAACTCATCGCCGCCTGCCTTGCCCGCTGCTGGACAGGGGCTCGGCTGTTGGGCACTGACAATTCCG
TGGTGTTGTCGGGGAAATCATCGTCCTTTCCTTGGCTGCTCGCCTGTGTTGCCACCTGGATTCTGCGCGG
GACGTCCTTCTGCTACGTCCCTTCGGCCCTCAATCCAGCGGACCTTCCTTCCCGCGGCCTGCTGCCGGCT
CTGCGGCCTCTTCCGCGTCTTCGCCTTCGCCCTCAGACGAGTCGGATCTCCCTTTGGGCCGCCTCCCCGC
CTGAGATCCTTTAAGACCAATGACTTACAAGGCAGCTGTAGATCTTAGCCACTTTTTAAAAGAAAAGGGG
GGACTGGAAGGGCTAATTCACTCCCAACGAAGACAAGATCTGCTTTTTGCTTGTACTGGGTCTCTCTGGT
TAGACCAGATCTGAGCCTGGGAGCTCTCTGGCTAACTAGGGAACCCACTGCTTAAGCCTCAATAAAGCTT
GCCTTGAGTGCTTCAAGTAGTGTGTGCCCGTCTGTTGTGTGACTCTGGTAACTAGAGATCCCTCAGACCC
TTTTAGTCAGTGTGGAAAATCTCTAGCAGTAGTAGTTCATGTCATCTTATTATTCAGTATTTATAACTTG
CAAAGAAATGAATATCAGAGAGTGAGAGGCCCGGGTTAATTAAGGAAAGGGCTAGATCATTCTTGAAGAC
GAAAGGGCCTCGTGATACGCCTATTTTTATAGGTTAATGTCATGATAATAATGGTTTCTTAGACGTCAGG
TGGCACTTTTCGGGGAAATGTGCGCGGAACCCCTATTTGTTTATTTTTCTAAATACATTCAAATATGTAT
CCGCTCATGAGACAATAACCCTGATAAATGCTTCAATAATATTGAAAAAGGAAGAGTATGAGTATTCAAC
ATTTCCGTGTCGCCCTTATTCCCTTTTTTGCGGCATTTTGCCTTCCTGTTTTTGCTCACCCAGAAACGCT
GGTGAAAGTAAAAGATGCTGAAGATCAGTTGGGTGCACGAGTGGGTTACATCGAACTGGATCTCAACAGC
GGTAAGATCCTTGAGAGTTTTCGCCCCGAAGAACGTTTTCCAATGATGAGCACTTTTAAAGTTCTGCTAT
GTGGCGCGGTATTATCCCGTGTTGACGCCGGGCAAGAGCAACTCGGTCGCCGCATACACTATTCTCAGAA
TGACTTGGTTGAGTACTCACCAGTCACAGAAAAGCATCTTACGGATGGCATGACAGTAAGAGAATTATGC
AGTGCTGCCATAACCATGAGTGATAACACTGCGGCCAACTTACTTCTGACAACGATCGGAGGACCGAAGG
AGCTAACCGCTTTTTTGCACAACATGGGGGATCATGTAACTCGCCTTGATCGTTGGGAACCGGAGCTGAA
TGAAGCCATACCAAACGACGAGCGTGACACCACGATGCCTGTAGCAATGGCAACAACGTTGCGCAAACTA
TTAACTGGCGAACTACTTACTCTAGCTTCCCGGCAACAATTAATAGACTGGATGGAGGCGGATAAAGTTG
CAGGACCACTTCTGCGCTCGGCCCTTCCGGCTGGCTGGTTTATTGCTGATAAATCTGGAGCCGGTGAGCG
TGGGTCTCGCGGTATCATTGCAGCACTGGGGCCAGATGGTAAGCCCTCCCGTATCGTAGTTATCTACACG
ACGGGGAGTCAGGCAACTATGGATGAACGAAATAGACAGATCGCTGAGATAGGTGCCTCACTGATTAAGC
ATTGGTAACTGTCAGACCAAGTTTACTCATATATACTTTAGATTGATTTAAAACTTCATTTTTAATTTAA
AAGGATCTAGGTGAAGATCCTTTTTGATAATCTCATGACCAAAATCCCTTAACGTGAGTTTTCGTTCCAC
TGAGCGTCAGACCCCGTAGAAAAGATCAAAGGATCTTCTTGAGATCCTTTTTTTCTGCGCGTAATCTGCT
GCTTGCAAACAAAAAAACCACCGCTACCAGCGGTGGTTTGTTTGCCGGATCAAGAGCTACCAACTCTTTT
TCCGAAGGTAACTGGCTTCAGCAGAGCGCAGATACCAAATACTGTTCTTCTAGTGTAGCCGTAGTTAGGC
CACCACTTCAAGAACTCTGTAGCACCGCCTACATACCTCGCTCTGCTAATCCTGTTACCAGTGGCTGCTG
CCAGTGGCGATAAGTCGTGTCTTACCGGGTTGGACTCAAGACGATAGTTACCGGATAAGGCGCAGCGGTC
GGGCTGAACGGGGGGTTCGTGCACACAGCCCAGCTTGGAGCGAACGACCTACACCGAACTGAGATACCTA
CAGCGTGAGCTATGAGAAAGCGCCACGCTTCCCGAAGGGAGAAAGGCGGACAGGTATCCGGTAAGCGGCA
GGGTCGGAACAGGAGAGCGCACGAGGGAGCTTCCAGGGGGAAACGCCTGGTATCTTTATAGTCCTGTCGG
GTTTCGCCACCTCTGACTTGAGCGTCGATTTTTGTGATGCTCGTCAGGGGGGCGGAGCCTATGGAAAAAC
GCCAGCAACGCGGCCTTTTTACGGTTCCTGGCCTTTTGCTGGCCTTTTGCTCACATGTTCTTTCCTGCGT
TATCCCCTGATTCTGTGGATAACCGTATTACCGCCTTTGAGTGAGCTGATACCGCTCGCCGCAGCCGAAC
GACCGAGCGCAGCGAGTCAGTGAGCGAGGAAGCGGAAGAGCGCCCAATACGCAAACCGCCTCTCCCCGCG
CGTTGGCCGATTCATTAATGCAGCAAGCTCATGGCTGACTAATTTTTTTTATTTATGCAGAGGCCGAGGC
CGCCTCGGCCTCTGAGCTATTCCAGAAGTAGTGAGGAGGCTTTTTTGGAGGCCTAGGCTTTTGCAAAAAG
CTCCCCGTGGCACGACAGGTTTCCCGACTGGAAAGCGGGCAGTGAGCGCAACGCAATTAATGTGAGTTAG
CTCACTCATTAGGCACCCCAGGCTTTACACTTTATGCTTCCGGCTCGTATGTTGTGTGGAATTGTGAGCG
GATAACAATTTCACACAGGAAACAGCTATGACATGATTACGAATTTCACAAATAAAGCATTTTTTTCACT
GCATTCTAGTTGTGGTTTGTCCAAACTCATCAATGTATCTTATCATGTCTGGATCAACTGGATAACTCAA
GCTAACCAAAATCATCCCAAACTTCCCACCCCATACCCTATTACCACTGCCAATTACCTGTGGTTTCATT
TACTCTAAACCTGTGATTCCTCTGAATTATTTTCATTTTAAAGAAATTGTATTTGTTAAATATGTACTAC
AAACTTAGTAGT
