>Addgene plasmid #116554 | pHAGE-PIK3CB-E470K | depositor partial sequence | sequence record 219429 | insert
ATGTGCTTCAGTTTCATAATGCCTCCTGCTATGGCAGACATCCTTGACATCTGGGCGGTGGATTCACAGA
TAGCATCTGATGGCTCCATACCTGTGGATTTCCTTTTGCCCACTGGGATTTATATCCAGTTGGAGGTACC
TCGGGAAGCTACCATTTCTTATATTAAGCAGATGTTATGGAAGCAAGTTCACAATTACCCAATGTTCAAC
CTCCTTATGGATATTGACTCCTATATGTTTGCATGTGTGAATCAGACTGCTGTATATGAGGAGCTTGAAG
ATGAAACACGAAGACTCTGTGATGTCAGACCTTTTCTTCCAGTTCTCAAATTAGTGACAAGAAGTTGTGA
CCCAGGGGAAAAATTAGACTCAAAAATTGGAGTCCTTATAGGAAAAGGTCTGCATGAATTTGATTCCTTG
AAGGATCCTGAAGTAAATGAATTTCGAAGAAAAATGCGCAAATTCAGCGAGGAAAAAATCCTGTCACTTG
TGGGATTGTCTTGGATGGACTGGCTAAAACAAACATATCCACCAGAGCATGAACCATCCATCCCTGAAAA
CTTAGAAGATAAACTTTATGGGGGAAAGCTCATCGTAGCTGTTCATTTTGAAAACTGCCAGGACGTGTTT
AGCTTTCAAGTGTCTCCTAATATGAATCCTATCAAAGTAAATGAATTGGCAATCCAAAAACGTTTGACTA
TTCATGGGAAGGAAGATGAAGTTAGCCCCTATGATTATGTGTTGCAAGTCAGCGGGAGAGTAGAATATGT
TTTTGGTGATCATCCACTAATTCAGTTCCAGTATATCCGGAACTGTGTGATGAACAGAGCCCTGCCCCAT
TTTATACTTGTGGAATGCTGCAAGATCAAGAAAATGTATGAACAAGAAATGATTGCCATAGAGGCTGCCA
TAAATCGAAATTCATCTAATCTTCCTCTTCCATTACCACCAAAGAAAACACGAATTATTTCTCATGTTTG
GGAAAATAACAACCCTTTCCAAATTGTCTTGGTTAAGGGAAATAAACTTAACACAGAGGAAACTGTAAAA
GTTCATGTCAGGGCTGGTCTTTTTCATGGTACTGAGCTCCTGTGTAAAACCATCGTAAGCTCAGAGGTAT
CAGGGAAAAATGATCATATTTGGAATGAACCACTGGAATTTGATATTAATATTTGTGACTTACCAAGAAT
GGCTCGATTATGTTTTGCTGTTTATGCAGTTTTGGATAAAGTAAAAACGAAGAAATCAACGAAAACTATT
AATCCCTCTAAATATCAGACCATCAGGAAAGCTGGAAAAGTGCATTATCCTGTAGCGTGGGTAAATACGA
TGGTTTTTGACTTTAAAGGACAATTGAGAACTGGAGACATAATATTACACAGCTGGTCTTCATTTCCTGA
TGAACTCAAAGAAATGTTGAATCCAATGGGAACTGTTCAAACAAATCCATATACTGAAAATGCAACAGCT
TTGCATGTTAAATTTCCAGAGAATAAAAAACAACCTTATTATTACCCTCCCTTCGATAAGATTATTGAAA
AGGCAGCTGAGATTGCAAGCAGTGATAGTGCTAATGTGTCAAGTCGAGGTGGAAAAAAGTTTCTTCCTGT
ATTGAAAGAAATCTTGGACAGGGATCCCTTGTCTCAACTGTGTGAAAATGAAATGGATCTTATTTGGACT
TTGCGACAAGACTGCCGAGAGATTTTCCCACAATCACTGCCAAAATTACTGCTGTCAATCAAGTGGAATA
AACTTGAGGATGTTGCTCAGCTTCAGGCGCTGCTTCAGATTTGGCCTAAACTGCCCCCCCGGGAGGCCCT
AGAGCTTCTGGATTTCAACTATCCAGACCAGTACGTTCGAGAATATGCTGTAGGCTGCCTGCGACAGATG
AGTGATGAAGAACTTTCTCAATATCTTTTACAACTGGTGCAAGTGTTAAAATATGAGCCTTTTCTTGATT
GTGCCCTCTCTAGATTCCTATTAGAAAGAGCACTTGGTAATCGGAGGATAGGGCAGTTTCTATTTTGGCA
TCTTAGGTCAGAAGTGCACATTCCTGCTGTCTCAGTACAATTTGGTGTCATCCTTGAAGCATACTGCCGG
GGAAGTGTGGGGCACATGAAAGTGCTTTCTAAGCAGGTTGAAGCACTCAATAAGTTAAAAACTTTAAATA
GTTTAATCAAACTGAATGCCGTGAAGTTAAACAGAGCCAAAGGGAAGGAGGCCATGCATACCTGTTTAAA
ACAGAGTGCTTACCGGGAAGCCCTCTCTGACCTGCAGTCACCCCTGAACCCATGTGTTATCCTCTCAGAA
CTCTATGTTGAAAAGTGCAAATACATGGATTCCAAAATGAAGCCTTTGTGGCTGGTATACAATAACAAGG
TATTTGGTGAGGATTCAGTTGGAGTGATTTTTAAAAATGGTGATGATTTACGACAGGATATGTTGACACT
CCAAATGTTGCGCTTGATGGATTTACTCTGGAAAGAAGCTGGTTTGGATCTTCGGATGTTGCCTTATGGC
TGTTTAGCAACAGGAGATCGCTCTGGCCTCATTGAAGTTGTGAGCACCTCTGAAACAATTGCTGACATTC
AGCTGAACAGTAGCAATGTGGCTGCTGCAGCAGCCTTCAACAAAGATGCCCTTCTGAACTGGCTTAAAGA
ATACAACTCTGGGGATGACCTGGACCGAGCCATTGAGGAATTTACACTGTCCTGTGCTGGCTACTGTGTA
GCTTCTTATGTCCTTGGGATTGGTGACAGACATAGTGACAACATCATGGTCAAAAAAACTGGCCAGCTCT
TCCACATTGACTTTGGACATATTCTTGGAAATTTCAAATCTAAGTTTGGCATTAAAAGGGAGCGAGTGCC
TTTTATTCTTACCTATGATTTCATCCATGTCATTCAACAAGGAAAAACAGGAAATACAGAAAAGTTTGGC
CGGTTCCGCCAGTGTTGTGAGGATGCATATCTGATTTTACGACGGCATGGGAATCTCTTCATCACTCTCT
TTGCGCTGATGTTGACTGCAGGGCTTCCTGAACTCACATCAGTCAAAGATATACAGTATCTTAAGGACTC
TCTTGCATTAGGGAAGAGTGAAGAAGAAGCACTCAAACAGTTTAAGCAAAAATTTGATGAGGCGCTCAGG
GAAAGCTGGACTACTAAAGTGAACTGGATGGCCCACACAGTTCGGAAAGACTACAGATCTTAA
